>Addgene plasmid #223117 | pCMV-T7-ABE8e-SpCas9(MRKCRS)-P2A-EGFP (BKS1034) | addgene full sequence | sequence record 447641 | Addgene NGS Result
AGTATCTGCTCCCTGCTTGTGTGTTGGAGGTCGCTGAGTAGTGCGCGAGCAAAATTTAAGCTACAACAAG
GCAAGGCTTGACCGACAATTGCATGAAGAATCTGCTTAGGGTTAGGCGTTTTGCGCTGCTTCGCGATGTA
CGGGCCAGATATACGCGTTGACATTGATTATTGACTAGTTATTAATAGTAATCAATTACGGGGTCATTAG
TTCATAGCCCATATATGGAGTTCCGCGTTACATAACTTACGGTAAATGGCCCGCCTGGCTGACCGCCCAA
CGACCCCCGCCCATTGACGTCAATAATGACGTATGTTCCCATAGTAACGCCAATAGGGACTTTCCATTGA
CGTCAATGGGTGGAGTATTTACGGTAAACTGCCCACTTGGCAGTACATCAAGTGTATCATATGCCAAGTA
CGCCCCCTATTGACGTCAATGACGGTAAATGGCCCGCCTGGCATTATGCCCAGTACATGACCTTATGGGA
CTTTCCTACTTGGCAGTACATCTACGTATTAGTCATCGCTATTACCATGGTGATGCGGTTTTGGCAGTAC
ATCAATGGGCGTGGATAGCGGTTTGACTCACGGGGATTTCCAAGTCTCCACCCCATTGACGTCAATGGGA
GTTTGTTTTGGCACCAAAATCAACGGGACTTTCCAAAATGTCGTAACAACTCCGCCCCATTGACGCAAAT
GGGCGGTAGGCGTGTACGGTGGGAGGTCTATATAAGCAGAGCTGGTTTAGTGAACCGTCAGATCCGCTAG
AGATCCGCGGCCGCTAATACGACTCACTATAGGGAGAGCCGCCACCATGAAACGGACAGCCGACGGAAGC
GAGTTCGAGTCACCAAAGAAGAAGCGGAAAGTCTCTGAGGTGGAGTTTTCCCACGAGTACTGGATGAGAC
ATGCCCTGACCCTGGCCAAGAGGGCACGCGATGAGAGGGAGGTGCCTGTGGGAGCCGTGCTGGTGCTGAA
CAATAGAGTGATCGGCGAGGGCTGGAACAGAGCCATCGGCCTGCACGACCCAACAGCCCATGCCGAAATT
ATGGCCCTGAGACAGGGCGGCCTGGTCATGCAGAACTACAGACTGATTGACGCCACCCTGTACGTGACAT
TCGAGCCTTGCGTGATGTGCGCCGGCGCCATGATCCACTCTAGGATCGGCCGCGTGGTGTTTGGCGTGAG
GAACAGCAAAAGAGGCGCCGCAGGCTCCCTGATGAACGTGCTGAACTACCCCGGCATGAATCACCGCGTC
GAAATTACCGAGGGAATCCTGGCAGATGAATGTGCCGCCCTGCTGTGCGATTTCTACCGGATGCCTAGAC
AGGTGTTCAATGCTCAGAAGAAGGCCCAGAGCTCCATCAACTCCGGAGGATCTAGCGGAGGCTCCTCTGG
CTCTGAGACACCTGGCACAAGCGAGAGCGCAACACCTGAAAGCAGCGGGGGCAGCAGCGGGGGGTCAGAC
AAGAAGTACAGCATCGGCCTGGCCATCGGCACCAACTCTGTGGGCTGGGCCGTGATCACCGACGAGTACA
AGGTGCCCAGCAAGAAATTCAAGGTGCTGGGCAACACCGACCGGCACAGCATCAAGAAGAACCTGATCGG
AGCCCTGCTGTTCGACAGCGGCGAAACAGCCGAGGCCACCCGGCTGAAGAGAACCGCCAGAAGAAGATAC
ACCAGACGGAAGAACCGGATCTGCTATCTGCAAGAGATCTTCAGCAACGAGATGGCCAAGGTGGACGACA
GCTTCTTCCACAGACTGGAAGAGTCCTTCCTGGTGGAAGAGGATAAGAAGCACGAGCGGCACCCCATCTT
CGGCAACATCGTGGACGAGGTGGCCTACCACGAGAAGTACCCCACCATCTACCACCTGAGAAAGAAACTG
GTGGACAGCACCGACAAGGCCGACCTGCGGCTGATCTATCTGGCCCTGGCCCACATGATCAAGTTCCGGG
GCCACTTCCTGATCGAGGGCGACCTGAACCCCGACAACAGCGACGTGGACAAGCTGTTCATCCAGCTGGT
GCAGACCTACAACCAGCTGTTCGAGGAAAACCCCATCAACGCCAGCGGCGTGGACGCCAAGGCCATCCTG
TCTGCCAGACTGAGCAAGAGCAGACGGCTGGAAAATCTGATCGCCCAGCTGCCCGGCGAGAAGAAGAATG
GCCTGTTCGGAAACCTGATTGCCCTGAGCCTGGGCCTGACCCCCAACTTCAAGAGCAACTTCGACCTGGC
CGAGGATGCCAAACTGCAGCTGAGCAAGGACACCTACGACGACGACCTGGACAACCTGCTGGCCCAGATC
GGCGACCAGTACGCCGACCTGTTTCTGGCCGCCAAGAACCTGTCCGACGCCATCCTGCTGAGCGACATCC
TGAGAGTGAACACCGAGATCACCAAGGCCCCCCTGAGCGCCTCTATGATCAAGAGATACGACGAGCACCA
CCAGGACCTGACCCTGCTGAAAGCTCTCGTGCGGCAGCAGCTGCCTGAGAAGTACAAAGAGATTTTCTTC
GACCAGAGCAAGAACGGCTACGCCGGCTACATTGACGGCGGAGCCAGCCAGGAAGAGTTCTACAAGTTCA
TCAAGCCCATCCTGGAAAAGATGGACGGCACCGAGGAACTGCTCGTGAAGCTGAACAGAGAGGACCTGCT
GCGGAAGCAGCGGACCTTCGACAACGGCAGCATCCCCCACCAGATCCACCTGGGAGAGCTGCACGCCATT
CTGCGGCGGCAGGAAGATTTTTACCCATTCCTGAAGGACAACCGGGAAAAGATCGAGAAGATCCTGACCT
TCCGCATCCCCTACTACGTGGGCCCTCTGGCCAGGGGAAACAGCAGATTCGCCTGGATGACCAGAAAGAG
CGAGGAAACCATCACCCCCTGGAACTTCGAGGAAGTGGTGGACAAGGGCGCTTCCGCCCAGAGCTTCATC
GAGCGGATGACCAACTTCGATAAGAACCTGCCCAACGAGAAGGTGCTGCCCAAGCACAGCCTGCTGTACG
AGTACTTCACCGTGTATAACGAGCTGACCAAAGTGAAATACGTGACCGAGGGAATGAGAAAGCCCGCCTT
CCTGAGCGGCGAGCAGAAAAAGGCCATCGTGGACCTGCTGTTCAAGACCAACCGGAAAGTGACCGTGAAG
CAGCTGAAAGAGGACTACTTCAAGAAAATCGAGTGCTTCGACTCCGTGGAAATCTCCGGCGTGGAAGATC
GGTTCAACGCCTCCCTGGGCACATACCACGATCTGCTGAAAATTATCAAGGACAAGGACTTCCTGGACAA
TGAGGAAAACGAGGACATTCTGGAAGATATCGTGCTGACCCTGACACTGTTTGAGGACAGAGAGATGATC
GAGGAACGGCTGAAAACCTATGCCCACCTGTTCGACGACAAAGTGATGAAGCAGCTGAAGCGGCGGAGAT
ACACCGGCTGGGGCAGGCTGAGCCGGAAGCTGATCAACGGCATCCGGGACAAGCAGTCCGGCAAGACAAT
CCTGGATTTCCTGAAGTCCGACGGCTTCGCCAACAGAAACTTCATGCAGCTGATCCACGACGACAGCCTG
ACCTTTAAAGAGGACATCCAGAAAGCCCAGGTGTCCGGCCAGGGCGATAGCCTGCACGAGCACATTGCCA
ATCTGGCCGGCAGCCCCGCCATTAAGAAGGGCATCCTGCAGACAGTGAAGGTGGTGGACGAGCTCGTGAA
AGTGATGGGCCGGCACAAGCCCGAGAACATCGTGATCGAAATGGCCAGAGAGAACCAGACCACCCAGAAG
GGACAGAAGAACAGCCGCGAGAGAATGAAGCGGATCGAAGAGGGCATCAAAGAGCTGGGCAGCCAGATCC
TGAAAGAACACCCCGTGGAAAACACCCAGCTGCAGAACGAGAAGCTGTACCTGTACTACCTGCAGAATGG
GCGGGATATGTACGTGGACCAGGAACTGGACATCAACCGGCTGTCCGACTACGATGTGGACCATATCGTG
CCTCAGAGCTTTCTGAAGGACGACTCCATCGACAACAAGGTGCTGACCAGAAGCGACAAGAACCGGGGCA
AGAGCGACAACGTGCCCTCCGAAGAGGTCGTGAAGAAGATGAAGAACTACTGGCGGCAGCTGCTGAACGC
CAAGCTGATTACCCAGAGAAAGTTCGACAATCTGACCAAGGCCGAGAGAGGCGGCCTGAGCGAACTGGAT
AAGGCCGGCTTCATCAAGAGACAGCTGGTGGAAACCCGGCAGATCACAAAGCACGTGGCACAGATCCTGG
ACTCCCGGATGAACACTAAGTACGACGAGAATGACAAGCTGATCCGGGAAGTGAAAGTGATCACCCTGAA
GTCCAAGCTGGTGTCCGATTTCCGGAAGGATTTCCAGTTTTACAAAGTGCGCGAGATCAACAACTACCAC
CACGCCCACGACGCCTACCTGAACGCCGTCGTGGGAACCGCCCTGATCAAAAAGTACCCTAAGCTGGAAA
GCGAGTTCGTGTACGGCGACTACAAGGTGTACGACGTGCGGAAGATGATCGCCAAGAGCGAGCAGGAAAT
CGGCAAGGCTACCGCCAAGTACTTCTTCTACAGCAACATCATGAACTTTTTCAAGACCGAGATTACCCTG
GCCAACGGCGAGATCCGGAAGCGGCCTCTGATCGAGACAAACGGCGAAACCGGGGAGATCGTGTGGGATA
AGGGCCGGGATTTTGCCACCGTGCGGAAAGTGCTGAGCATGCCCCAAGTGAATATCGTGAAAAAGACCGA
GGTGCAGACAGGCGGCTTCAGCAAAGAGTCTATCCTGCCCAAGAGGAACAGCGATAAGCTGATCGCCAGA
AAGAAGGACTGGGACCCTAAGAAGTACGGCGGCTTCATGAGACCCACCGTGGCCTATTCTGTGCTGGTGG
TGGCCAAAGTGGAAAAGGGCAAGTCCAAGAAACTGAAGAGTGTGAAAGAGCTGCTGGGGATCACCATCAT
GGAAAGAAGCAGCTTCGAGAAGAATCCCATCGACTTTCTGGAAGCCAAGGGCTACAAAGAAGTGAAAAAG
GACCTGATCATCAAGCTGCCTAAGTACTCCCTGTTCGAGCTGGAAAACGGCCGGAAGAGAATGCTGGCCT
CTGCCAAGTGCCTGCAGAAGGGAAACGAACTGGCCCTGCCCTCCAAATATGTGAACTTCCTGTACCTGGC
CAGCCACTATGAGAAGCTGAAGGGCTCCCCCGAGGATAATGAGCAGAAACAGCTGTTTGTGGAACAGCAC
AAGCACTACCTGGACGAGATCATCGAGCAGATCAGCGAGTTCTCCAAGAGAGTGATCCTGGCCGACGCTA
ATCTGGACAAAGTGCTGTCCGCCTACAACAAGCACCGGGATAAGCCCATCAGAGAGCAGGCCGAGAATAT
CATCCACCTGTTTACCCTGACCAATCTGGGAGCCCCTGCCGCCTTCAAGTACTTTGACACCACCATCGAC
CGGAAGAGATACAGCAGCACCAAAGAGGTGCTGGACGCCACCCTGATCCACCAGAGCATCACCGGCCTGT
ACGAGACACGGATCGACCTGTCTCAGCTGGGAGGTGACTCTGGCGGCTCAAAAAGAACCGCCGACGGCAG
CGAATTCGAGCCCAAGAAGAAGAGGAAAGTCGGAAGCGGAGCTACTAACTTCAGCCTGCTGAAGCAGGCT
GGAGACGTGGAGGAGAACCCTGGACCTATGGTGAGCAAGGGCGAGGAGCTGTTCACCGGGGTGGTGCCCA
TCCTGGTCGAGCTGGACGGCGACGTAAACGGCCACAAGTTCAGCGTGTCCGGCGAGGGCGAGGGCGATGC
CACCTACGGCAAGCTGACCCTGAAGTTCATCTGCACCACCGGCAAGCTGCCCGTGCCCTGGCCCACCCTC
GTGACCACCCTGACCTATGGAGTGCAGTGCTTCAGCCGCTACCCCGACCACATGAAGCAGCACGACTTCT
TCAAGTCCGCCATGCCCGAAGGCTACGTCCAGGAGCGCACCATCTTCTTCAAGGACGACGGCAACTACAA
GACCCGCGCCGAGGTGAAGTTCGAGGGCGACACCCTGGTGAACCGCATCGAGCTGAAGGGCATCGACTTC
AAGGAGGACGGCAACATCCTGGGGCACAAGCTGGAGTACAACTACAACAGCCACAACGTCTATATCATGG
CCGACAAGCAGAAGAACGGCATCAAGGTGAACTTCAAGATCCGCCACAACATCGAGGACGGCAGCGTGCA
GCTCGCCGACCACTACCAGCAGAACACCCCCATCGGCGACGGCCCCGTGCTGCTGCCCGACAACCACTAC
CTGAGCACCCAGTCCGCCCTGAGCAAAGACCCCAACGAGAAGCGCGATCACATGGTCCTGCTGGAGTTCG
TGACCGCCGCCGGGATCACTCTCGGCATGGACGAGCTGTACAAGTCTGGTGGTTCTCCCAAGAAGAAGAG
GAAAGTCTAACCGGTCATCATCACCATCACCATTGAGTTTAAACCCGCTGATCAGCCTCGACTGTGCCTT
CTAGTTGCCAGCCATCTGTTGTTTGCCCCTCCCCCGTGCCTTCCTTGACCCTGGAAGGTGCCACTCCCAC
TGTCCTTTCCTAATAAAATGAGGAAATTGCATCGCATTGTCTGAGTAGGTGTCATTCTATTCTGGGGGGT
GGGGTGGGGCAGGACAGCAAGGGGGAGGATTGGGAAGACAATAGCAGGCATGCTGGGGATGCGGTGGGCT
CTATGGCTTCTGAGGCGGAAAGAACCAGCTGGGGCTCGATACCGTCGACCTCTAGCTAGAGCTTGGCGTA
ATCATGGTCATAGCTGTTTCCTGTGTGAAATTGTTATCCGCTCACAATTCCACACAACATACGAGCCGGA
AGCATAAAGTGTAAAGCCTAGGGTGCCTAATGAGTGAGCTAACTCACATTAATTGCGTTGCGCTCACTGC
CCGCTTTCCAGTCGGGAAACCTGTCGTGCCAGCTGCATTAATGAATCGGCCAACGCGCGGGGAGAGGCGG
TTTGCGTATTGGGCGCTCTTCCGCTTCCTCGCTCACTGACTCGCTGCGCTCGGTCGTTCGGCTGCGGCGA
GCGGTATCAGCTCACTCAAAGGCGGTAATACGGTTATCCACAGAATCAGGGGATAACGCAGGAAAGAACA
TGTGAGCAAAAGGCCAGCAAAAGGCCAGGAACCGTAAAAAGGCCGCGTTGCTGGCGTTTTTCCATAGGCT
CCGCCCCCCTGACGAGCATCACAAAAATCGACGCTCAAGTCAGAGGTGGCGAAACCCGACAGGACTATAA
AGATACCAGGCGTTTCCCCCTGGAAGCTCCCTCGTGCGCTCTCCTGTTCCGACCCTGCCGCTTACCGGAT
ACCTGTCCGCCTTTCTCCCTTCGGGAAGCGTGGCGCTTTCTCATAGCTCACGCTGTAGGTATCTCAGTTC
GGTGTAGGTCGTTCGCTCCAAGCTGGGCTGTGTGCACGAACCCCCCGTTCAGCCCGACCGCTGCGCCTTA
TCCGGTAACTATCGTCTTGAGTCCAACCCGGTAAGACACGACTTATCGCCACTGGCAGCAGCCACTGGTA
ACAGGATTAGCAGAGCGAGGTATGTAGGCGGTGCTACAGAGTTCTTGAAGTGGTGGCCTAACTACGGCTA
CACTAGAAGAACAGTATTTGGTATCTGCGCTCTGCTGAAGCCAGTTACCTTCGGAAAAAGAGTTGGTAGC
TCTTGATCCGGCAAACAAACCACCGCTGGTAGCGGTGGTTTTTTTGTTTGCAAGCAGCAGATTACGCGCA
GAAAAAAAGGATCTCAAGAAGATCCTTTGATCTTTTCTACGGGGTCTGACACTCAGTGGAACGAAAACTC
ACGTTAAGGGATTTTGGTCATGAGATTATCAAAAAGGATCTTCACCTAGATCCTTTTAAATTAAAAATGA
AGTTTTAAATCAATCTAAAGTATATATGAGTAAACTTGGTCTGACAGTTACCAATGCTTAATCAGTGAGG
CACCTATCTCAGCGATCTGTCTATTTCGTTCATCCATAGTTGCCTGACTCCCCGTCGTGTAGATAACTAC
GATACGGGAGGGCTTACCATCTGGCCCCAGTGCTGCAATGATACCGCGAGACCCACGCTCACCGGCTCCA
GATTTATCAGCAATAAACCAGCCAGCCGGAAGGGCCGAGCGCAGAAGTGGTCCTGCAACTTTATCCGCCT
CCATCCAGTCTATTAATTGTTGCCGGGAAGCTAGAGTAAGTAGTTCGCCAGTTAATAGTTTGCGCAACGT
TGTTGCCATTGCTACAGGCATCGTGGTGTCACGCTCGTCGTTTGGTATGGCTTCATTCAGCTCCGGTTCC
CAACGATCAAGGCGAGTTACATGATCCCCCATGTTGTGCAAAAAAGCGGTTAGCTCCTTCGGTCCTCCGA
TCGTTGTCAGAAGTAAGTTGGCCGCAGTGTTATCACTCATGGTTATGGCAGCACTGCATAATTCTCTTAC
TGTCATGCCATCCGTAAGATGCTTTTCTGTGACTGGTGAGTACTCAACCAAGTCATTCTGAGAATAGTGT
ATGCGGCGACCGAGTTGCTCTTGCCCGGCGTCAATACGGGATAATACCGCGCCACATAGCAGAACTTTAA
AAGTGCTCATCATTGGAAAACGTTCTTCGGGGCGAAAACTCTCAAGGATCTTACCGCTGTTGAGATCCAG
TTCGATGTAACCCACTCGTGCACCCAACTGATCTTCAGCATCTTTTACTTTCACCAGCGTTTCTGGGTGA
GCAAAAACAGGAAGGCAAAATGCCGCAAAAAAGGGAATAAGGGCGACACGGAAATGTTGAATACTCATAC
TCTTCCTTTTTCAATATTATTGAAGCATTTATCAGGGTTATTGTCTCATGAGCGGATACATATTTGAATG
TATTTAGAAAAATAAACAAATAGGGGTTCCGCGCACATTTCCCCGAAAAGTGCCACCTGACGTCGACGGA
TCGGGAGATCGATCTCCCGATCCCCTAGGGTCGACTCTCAGTACAATCTGCTCTGATGCCGCATAGTTAA
GCC
Features (pLannotate 1.2.2; 18 found; start..end, strand, type, name):
    160..539     +  enhancer       CMV enhancer: human cytomegalovirus immediate early enhancer
    540..743     +  promoter       CMV promoter: human cytomegalovirus (CMV) immediate early promoter
    785..803     +  promoter       T7 promoter: promoter for bacteriophage T7 RNA polymerase
    874..1365    +  CDS            tadA: TADA_ECOLI - Also known as yfhC. Experimental evidence at protein level: Swiss-Prot protein existence level 1. Catalyzes the deamination of adenosine to inosine at the wobble position 34 of tRNA(Arg2). Essential for cell viability. From Escherichia coli (strain K12).
   1468..3069    +  CDS            dCas9(N): N-terminal portion of catalytically inactive Streptococcus pyogenes dCas9 carrying the D10A mutation (Zetsche et al., 2015)
   3070..5564    +  CDS            Cas9(C) (fragment): C-terminal portion of Streptococcus pyogenes Cas9 (Zetsche et al., 2015)
   5698..6414    +  CDS            EGFP: EGFP is a basic (constitutively fluorescent) green fluorescent protein published in 1996, derived from Aequorea victoria. It is reported to be a rapidly-maturing weak dimer with moderate acid sensitivity.
   6502..6726    +  polyA_signal   bGH poly(A) signal: bovine growth hormone polyadenylation signal
   6730..6751    +  promoter       SV40 promoter (fragment): SV40 enhancer and early promoter
   6756..6772    +  misc_feature   MCS (fragment): pBluescript multiple cloning site
   6821..6837    -  protein_bind   lac operator: The lac repressor binds to the lac operator to inhibit transcription in E. coli. This inhibition can be relieved by adding lactose or isopropyl-β-D-thiogalactopyranoside (IPTG). lac repressor encoded by lacI
   6845..6875    -  promoter       lac promoter: promoter for the E. coli lac operon
   6890..6911    -  protein_bind   CAP binding site: CAP binding activates transcription in the presence of cAMP. E. coli catabolite activator protein
   6924..7016    -  CDS            lacI (fragment): lac repressor; lacI; The lac repressor binds to the lac operator to inhibit transcription in E. coli. This inhibition can be relieved by adding lactose or isopropyl-β-D-thiogalactopyranoside (IPTG).
   7199..7787    -  rep_origin     ori: high-copy-number ColE1/pMB1/pBR322/pUC origin of replication
   7958..8818    -  CDS            AmpR: β-lactamase; bla; confers resistance to ampicillin, carbenicillin, and related antibiotics
   8819..8923    -  promoter       AmpR promoter: bla
   8994..5       -  misc_feature   bom (fragment) (across the origin): basis of mobility region from pBR322
