[The description below was written by a language model from this plasmid's Addgene catalogue record and pLannotate feature annotations shown in this document.]
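Description:
pCMV-T7-ABE8e-SpCas9(MRKCRS)-P2A-EGFP (BKS1034) is a roughly 9 kb mammalian expression plasmid encoding an adenine base editor, built by Gibson cloning into the pCMV_ABEmax_P2A_GFP backbone. It is propagated in E. coli as a high-copy plasmid through a ColE1/pUC-type origin and is selected with ampicillin via the β-lactamase gene. The remaining backbone annotations (lac promoter/operator, CAP site, and fragments of lacI, SV40 promoter, a multiple cloning site and bom) are short vector remnants with no evident role in the payload.

The payload is a single, human codon-optimised synthetic open reading frame placed behind the CMV enhancer/promoter for expression in human cells. A T7 promoter lies just downstream of CMV, which would also allow in vitro transcription of the editor mRNA. The fusion reads BPNLS-TadA8e-nSpCas9-BPNLS-P2A-EGFP and ends at a bGH polyadenylation signal. TadA8e is an evolved form of the E. coli tRNA adenosine deaminase that acts on DNA, and the annotation tool labels it simply as tadA. The Cas9 portion is a D10A nickase; although the feature table calls its N-terminal part "dCas9", the record lists only D10A as a catalytic mutation. It carries the MRKCRS residue set at positions 1135, 1136, 1218, 1219, 1335 and 1337 (D1135M, S1136R, G1218K, E1219C, R1335 unchanged, T1337S). The associated publication concerns engineering custom Cas9 PAM variants, but the record does not state which PAM this variant prefers.

The P2A peptide releases EGFP as a separate protein, so fluorescence marks transfected, editor-expressing cells. No guide RNA cassette is annotated, so a guide must be supplied separately. The construct is suited to A•T-to-G•C base editing in human cells.
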