Addgene plasmid #223117: pCMV-T7-ABE8e-SpCas9(MRKCRS)-P2A-EGFP (BKS1034)
Purpose: pCMV and pT7 Human expression plasmid for ABE8e using SpCas9 enzyme with MRKCRS amino acids at positions 1135,1136,1218,1219,1335,T1337 with C-term BPNLS-P2A-EGFP
Depositing lab: Benjamin Kleinstiver. Depositing organization: Massachusetts General Hospital. Publication: Custom CRISPR-Cas9 PAM variants via scalable engineering and machine learning. Silverstein RA, Kim N, Kroell AS, Walton RT, Delano J, Butcher RM, Pacesa M, Smith BK, Christie KA, Ha LL, Meis RJ, Clark AB, Spinner AD, Lazzarotto CR, Li Y, Matsubara A, Urbina EO, Dahl GA, Correia BE, Marks DS, Tsai SQ, Pinello L, De Ravin SS, Liu Q, Kleinstiver BP. Nature. 2025 Apr 22. doi: 10.1038/s41586-025-09021-y. PubMed 40262634.
Backbone
  Vector backbone: pCMV_ABEmax_P2A_GFP
  Backbone manufacturer: David Liu, Addgene plasmid #112101
  Vector type: Mammalian Expression, CRISPR
Growth in bacteria
  Bacterial resistance: Ampicillin, 100 μg/mL
  Growth temperature: 37°C
  Growth strain: DH5alpha
  Copy number: High Copy
Gene/Insert
  Gene/Insert name: human codon optimized TadA8e-SpCas9(MRKCRS)-P2A-EGFP (alt names: BKS1034; ABE8e-SpCas9(MRKCRS))
  Species: Synthetic
  Mutation: TadA8e mutations; nSpCas9(D10A/MRKCRS)=D1135M, S1136R, G1218K, E1219C, R1335R, T1337S
  Promoter: CMV and T7
  Tag / fusion protein: BPNLS-TadA8e (N terminal on insert); BPNLS-P2A-EGFP (C terminal on insert)
  Cloning method: Gibson Cloning
  Sequencing primers: 5′ oBK6928-CCAAGTCTCCACCCCATTGACG; 3′ oBK219-GGGAGTGGCACCTTCCAGGGTC
Terms and licenses: Academic/Nonprofit Terms; Industry Terms: Not Available to Industry
How to cite: pCMV-T7-ABE8e-SpCas9(MRKCRS)-P2A-EGFP (BKS1034) was a gift from Benjamin Kleinstiver (Addgene plasmid # 223117 ; http://n2t.net/addgene:223117 ; RRID:Addgene_223117)
